>Addgene plasmid #191038 | pEY33 | addgene full sequence | sequence record 376046 | Addgene NGS Result
TCACACAGGAAACAGCTATGACCATGATTACGCCAAGCTGTAAGTTTAAACATGATCTTACTAACTAACT
ATTCTCATTTAAATTTTCAGAGCTTAAAAATGGCTGAAATCACTCACAACGATGGATACGCTAACAACTT
GGAAATGAAATAAGCTTGCATGCCTGCAGTGGAAGAACTCATTACCTGAAGAAGTACAATTAAATTGAAC
TTGAAACAAAATATAACGGTTGGTTAAAAAAAAAGAAGAAATATAATACCGTAATTTTATTTTGCGGACA
TCGTTACAAAAACAGAAAAATTAAGACGCCCACAATAATCAAGATACAAGATTGCGAGTGAGAAAAGAGA
GACCTAATTTTATGTAACATCACGAGTTTTCAGCCAGCACCTGGAATTTTTTCTGTGATTGAAAATAAAA
CACGTATATAAGCATCGCATTGTGATAACAAGAAAACCTCTTCTTCGCTAATAATGGGTCAACAAGTCAG
AGAAAAGAGACTAAAAACCCGAAAAAAGGAATCTACATAATATGCGTTGACAGCAACTTTCGGTCGAAAT
AATGAGGTGAAAGGAATCTGAAGAGATCTGGAGCACGCTACATTCTTCCGCCTACTCGTACTTTGAGTTC
TTTTGAATTATTATGCATGGACAAGTTCAAAGGGTCCGAGAGACTAAAAAGAGAACTGCAGACAAAATTA
TGAATAACATTTCTCAGATAAAGTTCAATGAAAGGTTAGAGTCATAACATTAGGGGTGGGCTCTAAACAA
GAAAACTTGAAGAAACAAGGGAAAGCAACGTCCAGAACGTGCTTTTCTTAAAAAGAAAAATGAGATGAGC
TGAATTTTCCGGAGAGAATGTTTTATGTGCACCCACCACACGTATTTTCTACATAAAAAGAATGATTTGA
TGTCATGATGAAGGAAAATAGAAGTTTCGAAGAAAACGTACCACAGAAGAATTTGTTTATTTCTTCTTAA
GAAAAAAGACAAAAAATTAGACAAAGAAAGACACAAGAAACGTTAAATTTGGACCCAGTAAAATTTTAGT
TTTATAATTCTTGTGTTCTGTCGAAAATGTATCTATTCACCAAAAATTATTATTCTTCCTACTTAGCATT
GTATGCAGTAAACTATTTTTGACACCTAACTGTAAAATGAGAAAAATATAAGTTTTCAAACTAGTATTGA
GTGAAGCAAAACCATACTGAAAAATGATAACTTATTGTGAATTAAATTATATATATATGGACGCTTTTAA
TCTGAAATTACCCGTTTTCGTGCAACTTTTCTCAAATGCCGTGGTTGTGGAGAAAAAATATTAATGGAAT
ATTTCGCCAAAATCTATAAAAATAGTAAATTCTCAAGTTCTTTTTTTCTGCAGTTTCACGACACAACACG
CCATAAAATTCTAGCTTAACTAAAAAATATTGCTGGTTTTTCTGGATCTCCATGAACACCCTTCCGACTT
TTTATCTTATTTCACTGCCAATTTCCTTATTCAATCCGAAAATTGTGTTTACATCTTCTGTCCTCTTTCC
AATCTGTAATAAAATGTATTCACTGGCGTATTCAATTGTATTTAGAAAGACAATCCGAGAATCTGGCGGA
GTATAGGTACAAATCGAGTGAGGATGGAGAATACATTTGAGTCGAGCCAGTCCCTTGTATTTGAAATCAC
GGTTTTCTTTATCAGAAGCACATATTTCTCTGCTTTGATATCGTTGTTTTTTTTTTAATGTAAATTCTTG
ATTCAGAACCCGGGATTGGCCAAAGGACCCAAAGGTATGTTTCGAATGATACTAACATAACATAGAACAT
TTTCAGGAGGACCCTTGCTTGGAGGGTACCGAGCTCAGAAAAAATGACCGCTCCAAAGAAGAAGCGCAAG
GTTCCAGTCGAGAAGATGACTGCCCCAAAAAAGAAACGTAAGGTCCCGCGGGTAAGTTTAAACAGTTCGG
TACTAACTAACCATACATATTTAAATTTTCAGCGCGCTGTGTCAAAAGGAGAAGAGCTTATTAAGGAGAA
TATGCGTTCCAAGCTCTACCTCGAGGGATCCGTCAACGGACACCAATTCAAGTGCACCCACGAGGGAGAG
GGAAAGCCATACGAGGGAAAGCAAACCAACCGTATCAAGGTCGTCGAGGGAGGACCACTCCCATTCGCCT
TCGACATCCTCGCCACCCACTTCATGTACGGATCCAAGGTAAGTTTAAACATATATATACTAACTAACCC
TGATTATTTAAATTTTCAGGTCTTCATCAAGTACCCAGCCGACCTCCCAGACTACTTCAAGCAATCCTTC
CCAGAGGGATTCACCTGGGAGCGTGTCATGGTCTTCGAGGACGGAGGAGTCCTCACCGCCACCCAAGACA
CCTCCCTCCAAGACGGAGAGCTCATCTACAACGTCAAGGTCCGTGGAGTCAACTTCCCAGCCAACGGACC
AGTCATGCAAAAGAAGACCCTCGGATGGGAGCCATCCACCGAGACCATGTACCCAGCCGACGGAGGACTC
GAGGGACGTTGCGACAAGGTAAGTTTAAACATGATTTTACTAACTAACTAATCTGATTTAAATTTTCAGG
CCCTCAAGCTCGTCGGAGGAGGACACCTCCACGTCAACTTCAAGACCACCTACAAGTCCAAGAAGCCAGT
CAAGATGCCAGGAGTCCACTACGTCGACCGTCGTCTCGAGCGTATCAAGGAGGCCGACAACGAGACCTAC
GTCGAGCAATACGAGCACGCCGTCGCCCGTTACTCCAACCTCGGAGGAGGAATGGACGAGCTCTACAAGC
CTAGGATACCGGTGGGTGAAGACCCACCAAAGCCATCTGCCAAGGGAGCCAAGAAGGCCGCCAAGACCGT
TACGAAGCCAAAGGACGGAAAGAAGAGACGTCATGCCCGTAAGGAATCATACTCCGTCTACATCTACCGT
GTCCTCAAGCAAGTTCATCCAGACACTGGAGTTTCCTCCAAAGCCATGTCTATCATGAACTCTTTTGTCA
ACGATGTCTTCGAGCGTATTGCTGCTGAAGCATCCCGTCTTGCTCACTACAACAAGCGTTCCACAATCTC
ATCCCGCGAAATTCAGACCGCTGTCCGTCTGATCCTTCCAGGAGAGCTTGCCAAGCACGCCGTGTCTGAG
GGAACCAAGGCCGTTACCAAGTACACTTCCAGCAAGTAGGAATTCCAACTGAGCGCCGGTCGCTACCATT
ACCAACTTGTCTGGTGTCAAAAATAATAGGGGCCGCTGTCATCAGAGTAAGTTTAAACTGAGTTCTACTA
ACTAACGAGTAATATTTAAATTTTCAGCATCTCGCGCCCGTGCCTCTGACTTCTAAGTCCAATTACTCTT
CAACATCCCTACATGCTCTTTCTCCCTGTGCTCCCACCCCCTATTTTTGTTATTATCAAAAAACTTCTCT
TAATTTCTTTGTTTTTTAGCTTCTTTTAAGTCACCTCTAACAATGAAATTGTGTAGATTCAAAAATAGAA
TTAATTCGTAATAAAAAGTCGAAAAAAATTGTGCTCCCTCCCCCCATTAATAATAATTCTATCCCAAAAT
CTACACAATGTTCTGTGTACACTTCTTATGTTTTTTACTTCTGATAAATTTTTTTGAAACATCATAGAAA
AAACCGCACACAAAATACCTTATCATATGTTACGTTTCAGTTTATGACCGCAATTTTTATTTCTTCGCAC
GTCTGGGCCTCTCATGACGTCAAATCATGCTCATCGTGAAAAAGTTTTGGAGTATTTTTGGAATTTTTCA
ATCAAGTGAAAGTTTATGAAATTAATTTTCCTGCTTTTGCTTTTTGGGGTTTCCCCTATTGTTTGTCAAG
ATTTCGAGGACGGCGTTTTTCTTGCTAAAATCACAAGTATTGATGAGCACGATGCAAGAAAGATCGGAAG
AAGGTTTGGGTTTGAGGCTCAGTGGAAGGTGAGTAGAAGTTGATAATTTGAAAGTGGAGTAGTGTCTATG
GGGTTTTTGCCTTAAATGACAGAATACATTCCCAATATACCAAACATAACTGTTTCCTACTAGTCGGCCG
TACGGGCCCTTTCGTCTCGCGCGTTTCGGTGATGACGGTGAAAACCTCTGACACATGCAGCTCCCGGAGA
CGGTCACAGCTTGTCTGTAAGCGGATGCCGGGAGCAGACAAGCCCGTCAGGGCGCGTCAGCGGGTGTTGG
CGGGTGTCGGGGCTGGCTTAACTATGCGGCATCAGAGCAGATTGTACTGAGAGTGCACCATATGCGGTGT
GAAATACCGCACAGATGCGTAAGGAGAAAATACCGCATCAGGCGGCCTTAAGGGCCTCGTGATACGCCTA
TTTTTATAGGTTAATGTCATGATAATAATGGTTTCTTAGACGTCAGGTGGCACTTTTCGGGGAAATGTGC
GCGGAACCCCTATTTGTTTATTTTTCTAAATACATTCAAATATGTATCCGCTCATGAGACAATAACCCTG
ATAAATGCTTCAATAATATTGAAAAAGGAAGAGTATGAGTATTCAACATTTCCGTGTCGCCCTTATTCCC
TTTTTTGCGGCATTTTGCCTTCCTGTTTTTGCTCACCCAGAAACGCTGGTGAAAGTAAAAGATGCTGAAG
ATCAGTTGGGTGCACGAGTGGGTTACATCGAACTGGATCTCAACAGCGGTAAGATCCTTGAGAGTTTTCG
CCCCGAAGAACGTTTTCCAATGATGAGCACTTTTAAAGTTCTGCTATGTGGCGCGGTATTATCCCGTATT
GACGCCGGGCAAGAGCAACTCGGTCGCCGCATACACTATTCTCAGAATGACTTGGTTGAGTACTCACCAG
TCACAGAAAAGCATCTTACGGATGGCATGACAGTAAGAGAATTATGCAGTGCTGCCATAACCATGAGTGA
TAACACTGCGGCCAACTTACTTCTGACAACGATCGGAGGACCGAAGGAGCTAACCGCTTTTTTGCACAAC
ATGGGGGATCATGTAACTCGCCTTGATCGTTGGGAACCGGAGCTGAATGAAGCCATACCAAACGACGAGC
GTGACACCACGATGCCTGTAGCAATGGCAACAACGTTGCGCAAACTATTAACTGGCGAACTACTTACTCT
AGCTTCCCGGCAACAATTAATAGACTGGATGGAGGCGGATAAAGTTGCAGGACCACTTCTGCGCTCGGCC
CTTCCGGCTGGCTGGTTTATTGCTGATAAATCTGGAGCCGGTGAGCGTGGGTCTCGCGGTATCATTGCAG
CACTGGGGCCAGATGGTAAGCCCTCCCGTATCGTAGTTATCTACACGACGGGGAGTCAGGCAACTATGGA
TGAACGAAATAGACAGATCGCTGAGATAGGTGCCTCACTGATTAAGCATTGGTAACTGTCAGACCAAGTT
TACTCATATATACTTTAGATTGATTTAAAACTTCATTTTTAATTTAAAAGGATCTAGGTGAAGATCCTTT
TTGATAATCTCATGACCAAAATCCCTTAACGTGAGTTTTCGTTCCACTGAGCGTCAGACCCCGTAGAAAA
GATCAAAGGATCTTCTTGAGATCCTTTTTTTCTGCGCGTAATCTGCTGCTTGCAAACAAAAAAACCACCG
CTACCAGCGGTGGTTTGTTTGCCGGATCAAGAGCTACCAACTCTTTTTCCGAAGGTAACTGGCTTCAGCA
GAGCGCAGATACCAAATACTGTTCTTCTAGTGTAGCCGTAGTTAGGCCACCACTTCAAGAACTCTGTAGC
ACCGCCTACATACCTCGCTCTGCTAATCCTGTTACCAGTGGCTGCTGCCAGTGGCGATAAGTCGTGTCTT
ACCGGGTTGGACTCAAGACGATAGTTACCGGATAAGGCGCAGCGGTCGGGCTGAACGGGGGGTTCGTGCA
CACAGCCCAGCTTGGAGCGAACGACCTACACCGAACTGAGATACCTACAGCGTGAGCTATGAGAAAGCGC
CACGCTTCCCGAAGGGAGAAAGGCGGACAGGTATCCGGTAAGCGGCAGGGTCGGAACAGGAGAGCGCACG
AGGGAGCTTCCAGGGGGAAACGCCTGGTATCTTTATAGTCCTGTCGGGTTTCGCCACCTCTGACTTGAGC
GTCGATTTTTGTGATGCTCGTCAGGGGGGCGGAGCCTATGGAAAAACGCCAGCAACGCGGCCTTTTTACG
GTTCCTGGCCTTTTGCTGGCCTTTTGCTCACATGTTCTTTCCTGCGTTATCCCCTGATTCTGTGGATAAC
CGTATTACCGCCTTTGAGTGAGCTGATACCGCTCGCCGCAGCCGAACGACCGAGCGCAGCGAGTCAGTGA
GCGAGGAAGCGGAAGAGCGCCCAATACGCAAACCGCCTCTCCCCGCGCGTTGGCCGATTCATTAATGCAG
CTGGCACGACAGGTTTCCCGACTGGAAAGCGGGCAGTGAGCGCAACGCAATTAATGTGAGTTAGCTCACT
CATTAGGCACCCCAGGCTTTACACTTTATGCTTCCGGCTCGTATGTTGTGTGGAATTGTGAGCGGATAAC
AATT
Features (pLannotate 1.2.2; 14 found; start..end, strand, type, name):
    152..169     -  misc_feature   MCS (fragment): pUC18/19 multiple cloning site
   1941..1992    +  CDS            mEGFP (fragment): monomeric enhanced GFP, optimized with synthetic introns for expression in C. elegans
   1999..2799    +  CDS            CyOFP1: CyOFP1 is a basic (constitutively fluorescent) long stokes shift fluorescent protein published in 2016, derived from Entacmaea quadricolor. It is reported to be a very rapidly-maturing monomer with moderate acid sensitivity.
   2824..3186    +  CDS            his-11: H2B1_CAEEL - Experimental evidence at protein level: Swiss-Prot protein existence level 1. Core component of nucleosome. Nucleosomes wrap and compact DNA into chromatin, limiting DNA accessibility to the cellular machineries which require DNA as a template. Histones thereby play a central role in transcription regulation, DNA repair, DNA replication and chromosomal stability. DNA accessibility is regulated via a complex set of post-translational modifications of histones, also called histone code, and nucleosome remodeling. From Caenorhabditis elegans.
   3796..3948    +  CDS            aex-5 (fragment): AEX5_CAEEL - Also known as kpc-3 From Caenorhabditis elegans.
   4076..4111    +  CDS            rop (fragment): Rop protein, which maintains plasmids at low copy number; rop
   4213..4312    +  misc_feature   bom (fragment): basis of mobility region from pBR322
   4410..4514    +  promoter       AmpR promoter: bla
   4515..5375    +  CDS            AmpR: β-lactamase; bla; confers resistance to ampicillin, carbenicillin, and related antibiotics
   5546..6134    +  rep_origin     ori: high-copy-number ColE1/pMB1/pBR322/pUC origin of replication
   6317..6409    +  CDS            lacI (fragment): lac repressor; lacI; The lac repressor binds to the lac operator to inhibit transcription in E. coli. This inhibition can be relieved by adding lactose or isopropyl-β-D-thiogalactopyranoside (IPTG).
   6422..6443    +  protein_bind   CAP binding site: CAP binding activates transcription in the presence of cAMP. E. coli catabolite activator protein
   6458..6488    +  promoter       lac promoter: promoter for the E. coli lac operon
   6496..6512    +  protein_bind   lac operator: The lac repressor binds to the lac operator to inhibit transcription in E. coli. This inhibition can be relieved by adding lactose or isopropyl-β-D-thiogalactopyranoside (IPTG). lac repressor encoded by lacI
