[The description below was written by a language model from this plasmid's Addgene catalogue record and pLannotate feature annotations shown in this document.]
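Description:
pEY33 is a C. elegans expression plasmid built on the pPD95.62 backbone, one of the Fire-lab worm reporter vectors, and forms part of the NeuroPAL reporter set used for multicolour whole-brain neuronal identification. In bacteria it is maintained through a high-copy ColE1/pUC-type origin and selected with ampicillin via the bla (AmpR) gene and its own promoter. Remnants of pUC/pBR322-derived sequence (lac promoter and operator, CAP binding site, short lacI, rop and bom fragments, and part of the multiple cloning site) are also annotated but play no role in the reporter function.

The insert is listed as ocr-1 from C. elegans, introduced by Gibson cloning. Given the stated purpose, this is best read as ocr-1 regulatory sequence rather than coding sequence. It is not annotated in the feature table, but the roughly 1.7 kb unannotated stretch between the cloning-site remnant and the fluorophore would be the likely location. Downstream lies the reporter: a short leader matching the start of worm-optimised GFP, followed by the full CyOFP1 coding sequence, a monomeric long-Stokes-shift orange fluorescent protein excited by cyan light, and then the C. elegans histone H2B gene his-11. The arrangement suggests a CyOFP1–H2B fusion, which would tether fluorescence to chromatin and produce the nuclear signal described, making individual neurons easier to resolve. A short aex-5 match follows the cassette; the 3' UTR is not explicitly annotated.

The plasmid is used to generate transgenic worms in which ocr-1-expressing neurons are marked by nuclear CyOFP. The record defers to the NeuroPAL publication for the exact expression pattern.
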