Addgene plasmid #191038: pEY33
Purpose: ocr-1 fluorescent neural reporter driving nuclear CYOFP expression (refer to NeuroPAL paper for expression)
Depositing lab: Oliver Hobert & Eviatar Yemini. Depositing organization: Columbia University. Publication: NeuroPAL: A Multicolor Atlas for Whole-Brain Neuronal Identification in C. elegans. Yemini E, Lin A, Nejatbakhsh A, Varol E, Sun R, Mena GE, Samuel ADT, Paninski L, Venkatachalam V, Hobert O. Cell. 2021 Jan 7;184(1):272-288.e11. doi: 10.1016/j.cell.2020.12.012. Epub 2020 Dec 29. PubMed 33378642.
Backbone
  Vector backbone: pPD95.62
  Vector type: Worm Expression
Growth in bacteria
  Bacterial resistance: Ampicillin, 100 μg/mL
  Growth temperature: 37°C
  Growth strain: DH5alpha
  Copy number: Unknown
Gene/Insert
  Gene/Insert name: ocr-1
  Species: C. elegans (nematode)
  Mutation: None
  Entrez Gene: ocr-1 (a.k.a. CELE_F28H7.10)
  Cloning method: Gibson Cloning
Terms and licenses: Academic/Nonprofit Terms; Industry Terms: Not Available to Industry
How to cite: pEY33 was a gift from Oliver Hobert & Eviatar Yemini (Addgene plasmid # 191038 ; http://n2t.net/addgene:191038 ; RRID:Addgene_191038)
